>Addgene plasmid #139144 | pJBL6667 | addgene full sequence | sequence record 275182 | Addgene NGS Result
CTGAAACCTCAGGCATTTGAGAAGCACACGGTCACACTGCTTCCGGTAGTCAATAAACCGGTAAACCAGC
AATAGACATAAGCGGCTATTTAACGACCCTGCCCTGAACCGACGACCGGGTCATCGTGGCCGGATCTTGC
GGCCCCTCGGCTTGAACGAATTGTTAGACATTATTTGCCGACTACCTTGGTGATCTCGCCTTTCACGTAG
TGGACAAATTCTTCCAACTGATCTGCGCGCGAGGCCAAGCGATCTTCTTCTTGTCCAAGATAAGCCTGTC
TAGCTTCAAGTATGACGGGCTGATACTGGGCCGGCAGGCGCTCCATTGCCCAGTCGGCAGCGACATCCTT
CGGCGCGATTTTGCCGGTTACTGCGCTGTACCAAATGCGGGACAACGTAAGCACTACATTTCGCTCATCG
CCAGCCCAGTCGGGCGGCGAGTTCCATAGCGTTAAGGTTTCATTTAGCGCCTCAAATAGATCCTGTTCAG
GAACCGGATCAAAGAGTTCCTCCGCCGCTGGACCTACCAAGGCAACGCTATGTTCTCTTGCTTTTGTCAG
CAAGATAGCCAGATCAATGTCGATCGTGGCTGGCTCGAAGATACCTGCAAGAATGTCATTGCGCTGCCAT
TCTCCAAATTGCAGTTCGCGCTTAGCTGGATAACGCCACGGAATGATGTCGTCGTGCACAACAATGGTGA
CTTCTACAGCGCGGAGAATCTCGCTCTCTCCAGGGGAAGCCGAAGTTTCCAAAAGGTCGTTGATCAAAGC
TCGCCGCGTTGTTTCATCAAGCCTTACGGTCACCGTAACCAGCAAATCAATATCACTGTGTGGCTTCAGG
CCGCCATCCACTGCGGAGCCGTACAAATGTACGGCCAGCAACGTCGGTTCGAGATGGCGCTCGATGACGC
CAACTACCTCTGATAGTTGAGTCGATACTTCGGCGATCACCGCTTCCCTCATACTCTTCCTTTTTCAATA
TTATTGAAGCATTTATCAGGGTTATTGTCTCATGAGCGGATACATATTTGAATGTATTTAGAAAAATAAA
CAAATAGCTAGCTCACTCGGTCGCTACGCTCCGGGCGTGAGACTGCGGCGGGCGCTGCGGACACATACAA
AGTTACCCACAGATTCCGTGGATAAGCAGGGGACTAACATGTGAGGCAAAACAGCAGGGCCGCGCCGGTG
GCGTTTTTCCATAGGCTCCGCCCTCCTGCCAGAGTTCACATAAACAGACGCTTTTCCGGTGCATCTGTGG
GAGCCGTTAGGCTCAACCATGAATCTGACAGTACGGGCGAAACCCGACAGGACTTAAAGATCCCCACCGT
TTCCGGCGGGTCGCTCCCTCTTGCGCTCTCCTGTTCCGACCCTGCCGTTTACCGGATACCTGTTCCGCCT
TTCTCCCTTACGGGAAGTGTGGCGCTTTCTCATAGCTCACACACTGGTATCTCGGCTCGGTGTAGGTCGT
TCGCTCCAAGCTGGGCTGTAAGCAAGAACTCCCCGTTCAGCCCGACTGCTGCGCCTTATCCGGTAACTGT
TCACTTGAGTCCAACCCGGAAAAGCACGGTAAAACGCCACTGGCAGCAGCCATTGGTAACTGGGAGTTCG
CAGAGGATTTGTTTAGCTAAACACGCGGTTGCTCTTGAAGTGTGCGCCAAAGTCCGGCTACACTGGAAGG
ACAGATTTGGTTGCTGTGCTCTGCGAAAGCCAGTTACCACGGTTAAGTCAGTTGGGGAACTGCTTAACCT
TCGATCAAACCACCTCCCCAGGTGGTTTTTTCGTTTACAGGGCAAAAGATTACGCGCAGAAAAAAAGGAT
CTCAAGAAGATCCTTTGATCTTTTCTACTGAACCGCTCTAGATTTCAGTGCAATTTATCTCTTCAAATGT
AGCACCTGAAGTCAGCCCCATACGATATAAGTTGTAATTCTCATGTTAGTCATGCCCCGCGCCCACAGGA
AGGAGCTGACTGGGTTGAAGGCTCTCAAGGGCATCGGTCGAGATCCCGGTGCCTAATGAGTGAGCTAACT
TACATTAATTGCGTTGCGCGAATTCACGAGATCTGCGGATGGGCAGTATTGGCGCTGAACGCCTGCTGGC
GCGTATTCGTGGCGCATTTAACTGGCGAAGCGATGACGGAAACGCGCAATGTGCTGATTGAAGCGGCACG
AATAACGCGCGGTGAAATCCGTCCTCTGGCCCAGGCCGATGCCGCTGAACTGGATGCGTTGATTGTGCCG
GGGGGGTTTGGCGCGGCGAAGAATTTAAGCAATTTTGCCAGTCTTGGTAGCGAATGCACCGTTGACCGTG
AATTAAAGGCGCTGGCACAAGCGATGCATCAGGCCGGAAAACCGCTTGGTTTTATGTGTATTGCCCCGGC
GATGCTGCCGAAAATTTTCGATTTCCCGCTGCGTTTGACCATCGGTACTGATATCGATACCGCAGAAGTG
CTGGAAGAGATGGGCGCGGAGCATGTGCCGTGTCCTGTCGATGATATCGTGGTTGATGAAGACAATAAGA
TTGTCACCACCCCAGCATATATGCTGGCGCAGAACATTGCAGAAGCGGCGAGCGGCATTGATAAGCTGGT
TTCCCGCGTGCTGGTTCTGGCTGACCATCCTCAATCTCTACCTACTCTCACTTACTCTTATCCTGCGGGG
AATGTATACAGTTCATGTATATATTCCCCGCTTTTTTTTTGGATCTAGGAGGAAGGATCTATGGCGAGTA
GCGAAGACGTTATCAAAGAGTTCATGCGTTTCAAAGTTCGTATGGAAGGTTCCGTTAACGGTCACGAGTT
CGAAATCGAAGGTGAAGGTGAAGGTCGTCCGTACGAAGGTACCCAGACCGCTAAACTGAAAGTTACCAAA
GGTGGTCCGCTGCCGTTCGCTTGGGACATCCTGTCCCCGCAGTTCCAGTACGGTTCCAAAGCTTACGTTA
AACACCCGGCTGACATCCCGGACTACCTGAAACTGTCCTTCCCGGAAGGTTTCAAATGGGAACGTGTTAT
GAACTTCGAAGACGGTGGTGTTGTTACCGTTACCCAGGACTCCTCCCTGCAAGACGGTGAGTTCATCTAC
AAAGTTAAACTGCGTGGTACCAACTTCCCGTCCGACGGTCCGGTTATGCAGAAAAAAACCATGGGTTGGG
AAGCTTCCACCGAACGTATGTACCCGGAAGACGGTGCTCTGAAAGGTGAAATCAAAATGCGTCTGAAACT
GAAAGACGGTGGTCACTACGACGCTGAAGTTAAAACCACCTACATGGCTAAAAAACCGGTTCAGCTGCCG
GGTGCTTACAAAACCGACATCAAACTGGACATCACCTCCCACAACGAAGACTACACCATCGTTGAACAGT
ACGAACGTGCTGAAGGTCGTCACTCCACCGGTGCTTAAGGATCCAAACTCGAGTAAGGATCTCCAGGCAT
CAAATAAAACGAAAGGCTCAGTCGAAAGACTGGGCCTTTCGTTTTATCTGTTGTTTGTCGGTGAACGCTC
TCTACTAGAGTCACACTGGCTCACCTTCGGGTGGGCCTTTCTGCGTTTATA
Features (pLannotate 1.2.2; 9 found; start..end, strand, type, name):
    171..962     -  CDS            SmR: aminoglycoside adenylyltransferase (Murphy, 1985); aadA; confers resistance to spectinomycin and streptomycin
    963..1054    -  promoter       AmpR promoter: bla
   1102..1840    -  rep_origin     CloDF13 ori: Plasmids containing the CloDF13 (CDF) origin of replication can be propagated in E. coli cells that contain additional plasmids with compatible origins.
   1937..2001    -  CDS            TcR (fragment): tetracycline efflux protein; tet; confers resistance to tetracycline
   2016..2037    -  protein_bind   CAP binding site: CAP binding activates transcription in the presence of cAMP. E. coli catabolite activator protein
   2109..2615    +  CDS            elbB (fragment): ELBB_ECOLI - Also known as elb2 From Escherichia coli (strain K12).
   2721..3398    +  CDS            mRFP1: monomeric derivative of DsRed (Campbell et al., 2002)
   3431..3502    +  terminator     rrnB T1 terminator: transcription terminator T1 from the E. coli rrnB gene
   3518..3545    +  terminator     T7Te terminator: phage T7 early transcription terminator
