[The description below was written by a language model from this plasmid's Addgene catalogue record and pLannotate feature annotations shown in this document.]
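Description:
pJBL6667 is a small (about 3.6 kb) bacterial expression plasmid built on a CloDF13 (CDF) backbone for use in E. coli. It replicates from the CloDF13 origin, recorded as low copy, which is compatible with other common origin families and so allows the plasmid to be maintained alongside additional plasmids in the same cell. Selection is by spectinomycin, through an aadA (SmR) aminoglycoside adenylyltransferase gene that the annotation places directly downstream of a bla-type AmpR promoter. A short tetracycline-resistance fragment and a CAP binding site also appear in the table and look like non-functional backbone remnants.

The payload is described as PmtgA–TARGET8–mCherry. The annotation shows a roughly 500 bp fragment matching the E. coli elbB coding region immediately upstream of the reporter. This probably reflects the native genomic sequence taken along with the mtgA promoter, although the record does not say so explicitly. Between this region and the fluorescent protein lies an unannotated stretch of about 100 bp where the TARGET8 element presumably sits. The associated publication concerns riboregulated switchable feedback promoters, so TARGET8 is most likely an RNA regulator target sequence that gates transcription from the promoter unless a cognate small RNA is supplied in trans, but its mechanism is not defined in the record. The reporter is catalogued as mCherry, though the automated annotation labels it as the closely related mRFP1. It is followed by tandem rrnB T1 and T7Te terminators. The construct appears to serve as a fluorescent readout for characterising a riboregulated mtgA promoter in dynamic gene expression control.
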