Addgene plasmid #139144: pJBL6667
Purpose: PmtgA- TARGET8 - mCherry
Depositing lab: Julius Lucks. Depositing organization: Northwestern University. Publication: Dynamic Control of Gene Expression with Riboregulated Switchable Feedback Promoters. Glasscock CJ, Biggs BW, Lazar JT, Arnold JH, Burdette LA, Valdes A, Kang MK, Tullman-Ercek D, Tyo KEJ, Lucks JB. ACS Synth Biol. 2021 May 21;10(5):1199-1213. doi: 10.1021/acssynbio.1c00015. Epub 2021 Apr 9. PubMed 33834762.
Backbone
  Vector backbone: CloCDF
  Vector type: Bacterial Expression
Growth in bacteria
  Bacterial resistance: Spectinomycin, 50 μg/mL
  Growth temperature: 37°C
  Growth strain: NEB Stable
  Copy number: Low Copy
Gene/Insert
  Gene/Insert name: mCherry
  Species: Synthetic
  Mutation: N/A
  Cloning method: Gibson Cloning
Terms and licenses: Academic/Nonprofit Terms; Industry Terms: Not Available to Industry
Depositor comments: Please visit https://www.biorxiv.org/content/10.1101/529180v1 for bioRxiv preprint.
How to cite: pJBL6667 was a gift from Julius Lucks (Addgene plasmid # 139144 ; http://n2t.net/addgene:139144 ; RRID:Addgene_139144)
